Addgene plasmid #25943: pMAD-Gate4
Depositing lab: Kamil Onder. Depositing organization: University of Salzburg. Publication: Coupled yeast 2-hybrid-mammalian 2-hybrid reading-frame-independent and site-specific recombinational cloning vector system. Maier CJ, Maier RH, Hintner H, Bauer JW, Onder K. Assay Drug Dev Technol. 2010 Oct;8(5):625-9. doi: 10.1089/adt.2009.0266. Epub 2010 Jun 1. PubMed 20515414.
Backbone
  Vector backbone: pACT
  Backbone manufacturer: Promega
  Backbone size w/o insert (bp): 5566
  Vector type: Mammalian Expression
  Selectable markers: Neomycin (select with G418)
Growth in bacteria
  Bacterial resistance: Chloramphenicol and Ampicillin, 25 & 100 μg/mL
  Growth temperature: 37°C
  Growth strain: ccdB Survival
  Growth instructions: Strain (ccdB Survival Strain): F- mcrA Δ(mrr-hsdRMS-mcrBC) Φ80lacZΔM15 ΔlacX74 recA1 araΔ139 Δ(ara-leu)7697 galU galK rpsL (StrR) endA1 nupG fhuA::IS2 ; Growth condition: 37°C
  Copy number: Unknown
Gene/Insert
  Gene/Insert name: None
  Insert size (bp): 1711
  Tag / fusion protein: VP16 Fusion Protein (N terminal on backbone)
  Cloning method: Restriction Enzyme; 5′ cloning site EcoRV (not destroyed); 3′ cloning site EcoRV (not destroyed)
  Sequencing primers: 5′ ATTCCCGGGGATCTCGAC
Terms and licenses: Academic/Nonprofit Terms; Industry Terms: Not Available to Industry
How to cite: pMAD-Gate4 was a gift from Kamil Onder (Addgene plasmid # 25943 ; http://n2t.net/addgene:25943 ; RRID:Addgene_25943)
