[The description below was written by a language model from this plasmid's Addgene catalogue record and pLannotate feature annotations shown in this document.]
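Description:
pMAD-Gate4 is a Gateway-compatible mammalian expression vector built on Promega's pACT backbone, the activation-domain ("prey") plasmid of a mammalian two-hybrid system. It is an empty destination vector: the record lists no gene, and the 1,711 bp insert placed at an EcoRV site is the Gateway cassette itself, giving a 7,277 nt plasmid. In E. coli it replicates from a high-copy ColE1/pUC-type origin and also carries an f1 origin. Selection uses ampicillin (backbone bla) and chloramphenicol (CmR within the cassette). Because the cassette encodes the ccdB toxin, it must be propagated in a ccdB-tolerant strain. For mammalian cells, an SV40 promoter drives neo with a synthetic poly(A) signal, allowing G418 selection.

The expression unit consists of the CMV immediate-early enhancer and promoter, a chimeric β-globin/immunoglobulin intron and a T7 promoter. These are followed by an open reading frame comprising a short GAL4-derived fragment, the SV40 nuclear localisation signal and the herpes simplex VP16 transcriptional activation domain. An SV40 poly(A) signal terminates the unit. The Gateway cassette lies directly downstream of VP16. In the annotated sequence it is inverted relative to the fusion, with attR2 nearest VP16, then ccdB, a ccdA fragment and CmR on the reverse strand, and attR1 distal.

An LR recombination with an entry clone replaces the ccdB/CmR segment with a gene of interest, producing an N-terminal VP16 fusion, while ccdB counterselects unrecombined vector in standard strains. According to the associated publication title, the plasmid belongs to a vector set for coupled yeast and mammalian two-hybrid assays with reading-frame-independent recombinational cloning. The "4" presumably denotes one cassette frame or orientation variant, though the record does not say so.
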