Features (pLannotate 1.2.2; 26 found; start..end, strand, type, name):
    140..517     +  enhancer       CMV enhancer: human cytomegalovirus immediate early enhancer
    518..729     +  promoter       CMV promoter: human cytomegalovirus (CMV) immediate early promoter
    890..1022    +  intron         chimeric intron: chimera between introns from human β-globin and immunoglobulin heavy chain genes
   1067..1085    +  promoter       T7 promoter: promoter for bacteriophage T7 RNA polymerase
   1116..1148    +  CDS            GAL4 DNA binding domain (fragment): DNA binding domain of the GAL4 transcriptional activator; Saccharomyces cerevisiae GAL4 (truncated)
   1149..1169    +  CDS            SV40 NLS: nuclear localization signal of SV40 (simian virus 40) large T antigen
   1194..1326    +  CDS            VP16 AD (fragment): transcriptional activation domain of herpes simplex virus protein VP16 (Triezenberg et al., 1988; Cousens et al., 1989); UL48
   1361..1485    +  protein_bind   attR2: mutant version of attR; recombination site for the Gateway® LR reaction LR Clonase™
   1529..1831    -  CDS            ccdB: CCDB_ECOLI - Also known as G, letB, letD. Experimental evidence at protein level: Swiss-Prot protein existence level 1. Toxic component of a type II toxin-antitoxin (TA) system, functioning in plasmid maintainence. Responsible for the post- segregational killing (PSK) of plasmid-free cells, also referred to as a plasmid addiction system. Half-life of over 2 hours. Cell killing by CcdB is accompanied by filamentation, defects in chromosome and plasmid segregation, defects in cell division, formation of anucleate cells, decreased DNA synthesis and plasmid loss. Interferes with the activity of DN
   1836..1994    -  CDS            ccdA (fragment): CCDA_ECO57 - Also known as H, letA. Experimental evidence at protein level: Swiss-Prot protein existence level 1. Antitoxin component of a type II toxin-antitoxin (TA) system which inhibits the post-segregational killing (PSK) of plasmid-free cells, also referred to as a plasmid addiction system. Binds to and blocks the activity of CcdB; will also remove bound CcdB protein from the CcdB-GyrA complex by forming a CcdA-CcdB complex, a process termed rejuvenation. Functions as a transcriptional corepressor for the ccdAB operon, repression also requires CcdB (By similarity). From Escherichia coli
   2173..2832    -  CDS            CmR: chloramphenicol acetyltransferase; cat; confers resistance to chloramphenicol
   2833..2862    -  promoter       cat promoter (fragment): promoter of the E. coli cat gene encoding chloramphenicol acetyltransferase
   2886..2916    -  promoter       lac UV5 promoter: E. coli lac promoter with an "up" mutation
   2941..3065    -  protein_bind   attR1: mutant version of attR; recombination site for the Gateway® LR reaction LR Clonase™
   3114..3131    -  promoter       T3 promoter (fragment): promoter for bacteriophage T3 RNA polymerase
   3149..3270    -  polyA_signal   SV40 poly(A) signal: SV40 polyadenylation signal
   3293..3361    -  CDS            large T antigen (fragment): large T antigen from SV40 (simian virus 40)
   3404..3832    +  rep_origin     f1 ori (sequence partly withheld): f1 bacteriophage origin of replication; arrow indicates direction of (+) strand synthesis
   3874..4231    +  promoter       SV40 promoter: SV40 enhancer and early promoter
   4282..5073    +  CDS            neo: KKA2_KLEPN - Also known as kan, nptII. Experimental evidence at protein level: Swiss-Prot protein existence level 1. Resistance to kanamycin, neomycin, paromomycin, ribostamycin, butirosin and gentamicin B. From Klebsiella pneumoniae.
   5140..5188    +  polyA_signal   poly(A) signal: synthetic polyadenylation signal
   5194..5248    -  misc_feature   bom (fragment): basis of mobility region from pBR322
   5350..5385    -  CDS            rop (fragment): Rop protein, which maintains plasmids at low copy number; rop
   5480..5584    +  promoter       AmpR promoter: bla
   5585..6445    +  CDS            AmpR: β-lactamase; bla; confers resistance to ampicillin, carbenicillin, and related antibiotics
   6616..7204    +  rep_origin     ori: high-copy-number ColE1/pMB1/pBR322/pUC origin of replication
>Addgene plasmid #25943 | pMAD-Gate4 | depositor full sequence | sequence record 12164 | Author sequence
TCAATATTGGCCATTAGCCATATTATTCATTGGTTATATAGCATAAATCAATATTGGCTATTGGCCATTG
CATACGTTGTATCTATATCATAATATGTACATTTATATTGGCTCATGTCCAATATGACCGCCATGTTGGC
ATTGATTATTGACTAGTTATTAATAGTAATCAATTACGGGGTCATTAGTTCATAGCCCATATATGGAGTT
CCGCGTTACATAACTTACGGTAAATGGCCCGCCTGGCTGACCGCCCAACGACCCCCGCCCATTGACGTCA
ATAATGACGTATGTTCCCATAGTAACGCCAATAGGGACTTTCCATTGACGTCAATGGGTGGAGTATTTAC
GGTAAACTGCCCACTTGGCAGTACATCAAGTGTATCATATGCCAAGTCCGCCCCCTATTGACGTCAATGA
CGGTAAATGGCCCGCCTGGCATTATGCCCAGTACATGACCTTACGGGACTTTCCTACTTGGCAGTACATC
TACGTATTAGTCATCGCTATTACCATGGTGATGCGGTTTTGGCAGTACACCAATGGGCGTGGATAGCGGT
TTGACTCACGGGGATTTCCAAGTCTCCACCCCATTGACGTCAATGGGAGTTTGTTTTGGCACCAAAATCA
ACGGGACTTTCCAAAATGTCGTAACAACTGCGATCGCCCGCCCCGTTGACGCAAATGGGCGGTAGGCGTG
TACGGTGGGAGGTCTATATAAGCAGAGCTCGTTTAGTGAACCGTCAGATCACTAGAAGCTTTATTGCGGT
AGTTTATCACAGTTAAATTGCTAACGCAGTCAGTGCTTCTGACACAACAGTCTCGAACTTAAGCTGCAGT
GACTCTCTTAAGGTAGCCTTGCAGAAGTTGGTCGTGAGGCACTGGGCAGGTAAGTATCAAGGTTACAAGA
CAGGTTTAAGGAGACCAATAGAAACTGGGCTTGTCGAGACAGAGAAGACTCTTGCGTTTCTGATAGGCAC
CTATTGGTCTTACTGACATCCACTTTGCCTTTCTCTCCACAGGTGTCCACTCCCAGTTCAATTACAGCTC
TTAAGGCTAGAGTACTTAATACGACTCACTATAGGCTAGCCAGCTTGAAGCAAGCCTCCTGAAAGATGAA
GCTACTGTCTTCTATCGAACAAGCATGCCCAAAAAAGAAGAGAAAGGTAGATGAATTCCCGGGGATCTCG
ACGGCCCCCCCGACCGATGTCAGCCTGGGGGACGAGCTCCACTTAGACGGCGAGGACGTGGCGATGGCGC
ATGCCGACGCGCTAGACGATTTCGATCTGGACATGTTGGGGGACGGGGATTCCCCGGGTCCGGGATCGCC
AGGGATCCGTCGACTTGACGCGTTGATATCACCACTTTGTACAAGAAAGCTGAACGAGAAACGTAAAATG
ATATAAATATCAATATATTAAATTAGATTTTGCATAAAAAACAGACTACATAATACTGTAAAACACAACA
TATCCAGTCACTATGGTCGACCTGCAGACTGGCTGTGTATAAGGGAGCCTGACATTTATATTCCCCAGAA
CATCAGGTTAATGGCGTTTTTGATGTCATTTTCGCGGTGGCTGAGATCAGCCACTTCTTCCCCGATAACG
GAGACCGGCACACTGGCCATATCGGTGGTCATCATGCGCCAGCTTTCATCCCCGATATGCACCACCGGGT
AAAGTTCACGGGAGACTTTATCTGACAGCAGACGTGCACTGGCCAGGGGGATCACCATCCGTCGCCCGGG
CGTGTCAATAATATCACTCTGTACATCCACAAACAGACGATAACGGCTCTCTCTTTTATAGGTGTAAACC
TTAAACTGCATTTCACCAGCCCCTGTTCTCGTCAGCAAAAGAGCCGTTCATTTCAATAAACCGGGCGACC
TCAGCCATCCCTTCCTGATTTTCCGCTTTCCAGCGTTCGGCACGCAGACGACGGGCTTCATTCTGCATGG
TTGTGCTTACCAGACCGGAGATATTGACATCATATATGCCTTGAGCAACTGATAGCTGTCGCTGTCAACT
GTCACTGTAATACGCTGCTTCATAGCATACCTCTTTTTGACATACTTCGGGTATACATATCAGTATATAT
TCTTATACCGCAAAAATCAGCGCGCAAATACGCATACTGTTATCTGGCTTTTAGTAAGCCGGATCCACGC
GTTTACGCCCCGCCCTGCCACTCATCGCAGTACTGTTGTAATTCATTAAGCATTCTGCCGACATGGAAGC
CATCACAAACGGCATGATGAACCTGAATCGCCAGCGGCATCAGCACCTTGTCGCCTTGCGTATAATATTT
GCCCATGGTGAAAACGGGGGCGAAGAAGTTGTCCATATTGGCCACGTTTAAATCAAAACTGGTGAAACTC
ACCCAGGGATTGGCTGAGACGAAAAACATATTCTCAATAAACCCTTTAGGGAAATAGGCCAGGTTTTCAC
CGTAACACGCCACATCTTGCGAATATATGTGTAGAAACTGCCGGAAATCGTCGTGGTATTCACTCCAGAG
CGATGAAAACGTTTCAGTTTGCTCATGGAAAACGGTGTAACAAGGGTGAACACTATCCCATATCACCAGC
TCACCGTCTTTCATTGCCATACGGAATTCCGGATGAGCATTCATCAGGCGGGCAAGAATGTGAATAAAGG
CCGGATAAAACTTGTGCTTATTTTTCTTTACGGTCTTTAAAAAGGCCGTAATATCCAGCTGAACGGTCTG
GTTATAGGTACATTGAGCAACTGACTGAAATGCCTCAAAATGTTCTTTACGATGCCATTGGGATATATCA
ACGGTGGTATATCCAGTGATTTTTTTCTCCATTTTAGCTTCCTTAGCTCCTGAAAATCTCGACGGATCCT
AACTCAAAATCCACACATTATACGAGCCGGAAGCATAAAGTGTAAAGCCTGGGGTGCCTAATGCGGCCGC
CATAGTGACTGGATATGTTGTGTTTTACAGTATTATGTAGTCTGTTTTTTATGCAAAATCTAATTTAATA
TATTGATATTTATATCATTTTACGTTTCTCGTTCAGCTTTTTTGTACAAACTTGTGATATCATCTAGAGC
GGCCGCAGGTACCTGAATAACTAAGGCCGCTTCCCTTTAGTGAGGGTTAATGCTTCGAGCAGACATGATA
AGATACATTGATGAGTTTGGACAAACCACAACTAGAATGCAGTGAAAAAAATGCTTTATTTGTGAAATTT
GTGATGCTATTGCTTTATTTGTAACCATTATAAGCTGCAATAAACAAGTTAACAACAACAATTGCATTCA
TTTTATGTTTCAGGTTCAGGGGGAGATGTGGGAGGTTTTTTAAAGCAAGTAAAACCTCTACAAATGTGGT
AAAATCCGATAAGGATCGATTCCGGAGCCTGAATGGCGAATGG
[124 nt withheld, positions 3404-3527]
C
[91 nt withheld, positions 3529-3619]
A
[49 nt withheld, positions 3621-3669]
CCTTTGACGTTGGAGTCCACGTTCTTT
[37 nt withheld, positions 3697-3733]
ACCCTATCTCGGTCTATTCTTTTGATTTATAAGGGATTTTGCCGATTTCGGCCTATTGGTTAAAAAATGA
GCTGATTTAACAAAAATTTAACGCGAATTTTAACAAAATATTAACGCTTACAATTTCGCCTGTGTACCTT
CTGAGGCGGAAAGAACCAGCTGTGGAATGTGTGTCAGTTAGGGTGTGGAAAGTCCCCAGGCTCCCCAGCA
GGCAGAAGTATGCAAAGCATGCATCTCAATTAGTCAGCAACCAGGTGTGGAAAGTCCCCAGGCTCCCCAG
CAGGCAGAAGTATGCAAAGCATGCATCTCAATTAGTCAGCAACCATAGTCCCGCCCCTAACTCCGCCCAT
CCCGCCCCTAACTCCGCCCAGTTCCGCCCATTCTCCGCCCCATGGCTGACTAATTTTTTTTATTTATGCA
GAGGCCGAGGCCGCCTCGGCCTCTGAGCTATTCCAGAAGTAGTGAGGAGGCTTTTTTGGAGGCCTAGGCT
TTTGCAAAAAGCTTGATTCTTCTGACACAACAGTCTCGAACTTAAGGCTAGAGCCACCATGATTGAACAA
GATGGATTGCACGCAGGTTCTCCGGCCGCTTGGGTGGAGAGGCTATTCGGCTATGACTGGGCACAACAGA
CAATCGGCTGCTCTGATGCCGCCGTGTTCCGGCTGTCAGCGCAGGGGCGCCCGGTTCTTTTTGTCAAGAC
CGACCTGTCCGGTGCCCTGAATGAACTGCAGGACGAGGCAGCGCGGCTATCGTGGCTGGCCACGACGGGC
GTTCCTTGCGCAGCTGTGCTCGACGTTGTCACTGAAGCGGGAAGGGACTGGCTGCTATTGGGCGAAGTGC
CGGGGCAGGATCTCCTGTCATCTCACCTTGCTCCTGCCGAGAAAGTATCCATCATGGCTGATGCAATGCG
GCGGCTGCATACGCTTGATCCGGCTACCTGCCCATTCGACCACCAAGCGAAACATCGCATCGAGCGAGCA
CGTACTCGGATGGAAGCCGGTCTTGTCGATCAGGATGATCTGGACGAAGAGCATCAGGGGCTCGCGCCAG
CCGAACTGTTCGCCAGGCTCAAGGCGCGCATGCCCGACGGCGAGGATCTCGTCGTGACCCATGGCGATGC
CTGCTTGCCGAATATCATGGTGGAAAATGGCCGCTTTTCTGGATTCATCGACTGTGGCCGGCTGGGTGTG
GCGGACCGCTATCAGGACATAGCGTTGGCTACCCGTGATATTGCTGAAGAGCTTGGCGGCGAATGGGCTG
ACCGCTTCCTCGTGCTTTACGGTATCGCCGCTCCCGATTCGCAGCGCATCGCCTTCTATCGCCTTCTTGA
CGAGTTCTTCTGAGCGGGACTCTGGGGTTCGAAATGACCGACCAAGCGACGCCCAACCTGCCATCACGAT
GGCCGCAATAAAATATCTTTATTTTCATTACATCTGTGTGTTGGTTTTTTGTGTGAAGATCCGCGTATGG
TGCACTCTCAGTACAATCTGCTCTGATGCCGCATAGTTAAGCCAGCCCCGACACCCGCCAACACCCGCTG
ACGCGCCCTGACGGGCTTGTCTGCTCCCGGCATCCGCTTACAGACAAGCTGTGACCGTCTCCGGGAGCTG
CATGTGTCAGAGGTTTTCACCGTCATCACCGAAACGCGCGAGACGAAAGGGCCTCGTGATACGCCTATTT
TTATAGGTTAATGTCATGATAATAATGGTTTCTTAGACGTCAGGTGGCACTTTTCGGGGAAATGTGCGCG
GAACCCCTATTTGTTTATTTTTCTAAATACATTCAAATATGTATCCGCTCATGAGACAATAACCCTGATA
AATGCTTCAATAATATTGAAAAAGGAAGAGTATGAGTATTCAACATTTCCGTGTCGCCCTTATTCCCTTT
TTTGCGGCATTTTGCCTTCCTGTTTTTGCTCACCCAGAAACGCTGGTGAAAGTAAAAGATGCTGAAGATC
AGTTGGGTGCACGAGTGGGTTACATCGAACTGGATCTCAACAGCGGTAAGATCCTTGAGAGTTTTCGCCC
CGAAGAACGTTTTCCAATGATGAGCACTTTTAAAGTTCTGCTATGTGGCGCGGTATTATCCCGTATTGAC
GCCGGGCAAGAGCAACTCGGTCGCCGCATACACTATTCTCAGAATGACTTGGTTGAGTACTCACCAGTCA
CAGAAAAGCATCTTACGGATGGCATGACAGTAAGAGAATTATGCAGTGCTGCCATAACCATGAGTGATAA
CACTGCGGCCAACTTACTTCTGACAACGATCGGAGGACCGAAGGAGCTAACCGCTTTTTTGCACAACATG
GGGGATCATGTAACTCGCCTTGATCGTTGGGAACCGGAGCTGAATGAAGCCATACCAAACGACGAGCGTG
ACACCACGATGCCTGTAGCAATGGCAACAACGTTGCGCAAACTATTAACTGGCGAACTACTTACTCTAGC
TTCCCGGCAACAATTAATAGACTGGATGGAGGCGGATAAAGTTGCAGGACCACTTCTGCGCTCGGCCCTT
CCGGCTGGCTGGTTTATTGCTGATAAATCTGGAGCCGGTGAGCGTGGGTCTCGCGGTATCATTGCAGCAC
TGGGGCCAGATGGTAAGCCCTCCCGTATCGTAGTTATCTACACGACGGGGAGTCAGGCAACTATGGATGA
ACGAAATAGACAGATCGCTGAGATAGGTGCCTCACTGATTAAGCATTGGTAACTGTCAGACCAAGTTTAC
TCATATATACTTTAGATTGATTTAAAACTTCATTTTTAATTTAAAAGGATCTAGGTGAAGATCCTTTTTG
ATAATCTCATGACCAAAATCCCTTAACGTGAGTTTTCGTTCCACTGAGCGTCAGACCCCGTAGAAAAGAT
CAAAGGATCTTCTTGAGATCCTTTTTTTCTGCGCGTAATCTGCTGCTTGCAAACAAAAAAACCACCGCTA
CCAGCGGTGGTTTGTTTGCCGGATCAAGAGCTACCAACTCTTTTTCCGAAGGTAACTGGCTTCAGCAGAG
CGCAGATACCAAATACTGTTCTTCTAGTGTAGCCGTAGTTAGGCCACCACTTCAAGAACTCTGTAGCACC
GCCTACATACCTCGCTCTGCTAATCCTGTTACCAGTGGCTGCTGCCAGTGGCGATAAGTCGTGTCTTACC
GGGTTGGACTCAAGACGATAGTTACCGGATAAGGCGCAGCGGTCGGGCTGAACGGGGGGTTCGTGCACAC
AGCCCAGCTTGGAGCGAACGACCTACACCGAACTGAGATACCTACAGCGTGAGCTATGAGAAAGCGCCAC
GCTTCCCGAAGGGAGAAAGGCGGACAGGTATCCGGTAAGCGGCAGGGTCGGAACAGGAGAGCGCACGAGG
GAGCTTCCAGGGGGAAACGCCTGGTATCTTTATAGTCCTGTCGGGTTTCGCCACCTCTGACTTGAGCGTC
GATTTTTGTGATGCTCGTCAGGGGGGCGGAGCCTATGGAAAAACGCCAGCAACGCGGCCTTTTTACGGTT
CCTGGCCTTTTGCTGGCCTTTTGCTCACATGGCTCGACAGATCT
