>Addgene plasmid #25943 | pMAD-Gate4 | addgene partial sequence | sequence record 66890 | chim-int-F 5'-TCTTACTGACATCCACTTTGCC-3'
GGTGTCCACTCCCAGTTCAATTACAGCTCTTAAGGCTAGAGTACTTAATACGACTCACTATAGGCTAGCC
AGCTTGAAGCAAGCCTCCTGAAAGATGAAGCTACTGTCTTCTATCGAACAAGCATGCCCAAAAAAGAAGA
GAAAGGTAGATGAATTCCCGGGGATCTCGACGGCCCCCCCGACCGATGTCAGCCTGGGGGACGAGCTCCA
CTTAGACGGCGAGGACGTGGCGATGGCGCATGCCGACGCGCTAGACGATTTCGATCTGGACATGTTGGGG
GACGGGGATTCCCCGGGTCCGGGATCGCCAGGGATCCGTCGACTTGACGCGTTGATATCACCACTTTGTA
CAAGAAAGCTGAACGAGAAACGTAAAATGATATAAATATCAATATATTAAATTAGATTTTGCATAAAAAA
CAGACTACATAATACTGTAAAACACAACATATCCAGTCACTATGGTCGACCTGCAGACTGGCTGTGTATA
AGGGAGCCTGACATTTATATTCCCCAGAACATCAGGTTAATGGCGTTTTTGATGTCATTTTCGCGGTGGC
TGAGATCAGCCACTTCTTCCCCGATAACGGAGACCGGCACACTGGCCATATCGGTGGTCATCATGCGCCA
GCTTTCATCCCCGATATGCACCACCGGGTAAAGTTCACGGGAGACTTTATCTGACAGCAGACGTGCACTG
GCCAGGGGGATCACCATCCGTCGCCCGGGCGTGTCAATAATATCACTCTGTACATCCACAAACAGACGAT
AACGGCTCTCTCTTTTATAGGTGTAAACCTTAAACTGCATTTCACCAGCCCCTGTTCTCGTCAGCAAAAG
AGCCGTTCATTTCAATAAACCGGGCGACCTCAGCCATCCCTTCCTGATTTTCCGCTTTCCAGCGTTCGGC
ACGCAGACGACGGGCTTCATTCTGCATGGTTGTGCTTACC
