>Addgene plasmid #25943 | pMAD-Gate4 | addgene partial sequence | sequence record 66892 | CAT-R 5'-GCAACTGACTGAAATGCCTC-3'
ATGCCATTGGGATATATCAACGGTGGTATATCCAGTGATTTTTTTCTCCATTTTAGCTTCCTTAGCTCCT
GAAAATCTCGACGGATCCTAACTCAAAATCCACACATTATACGAGCCGGAAGCATAAAGTGTAAAGCCTG
GGGTGCCTAATGCGGCCGCCATAGTGACTGGATATGTTGTGTTTTACAGTATTATGTAGTCTGTTTTTTA
TGCAAAATCTAATTTAATATATTGATATTTATATCATTTTACGTTTCTCGTTCAGCTTTTTTGTACAAAC
TTGTGATATCATCTAGAGCGGCCGCAGGTACCTGAATAACTAAGGCCGCTTCCCTTTAGTGAGGGTTAAT
GCTTCGAGCAGACATGATAAGATACATTGATGAGTTTGGACAAACCACAACTAGAATGCAGTGAAAAAAA
TGCTTTATTTGTGAAATTTGTGATGCTATTGCTTTATTTGTAACCATTATAAGCTGCAATAAACAAGTTA
ACAACAACAATTGCATTCATTTTATGTTTCAGGTTCAGGGGGAGATGTGGGAGGTTTTTTAAAGCAAGTA
AAACCTCTACAAATGTGGTAAAATCCGATAAGGATCGATTCCGGAGCCTGAATGGCGAATGG
[124 nt withheld, positions 623-746]
C
[91 nt withheld, positions 748-838]
A
[49 nt withheld, positions 840-888]
CCTTTGACGTTGGAGTCCACGTTCTTTAATAGTGGACTCTTGTTCCAAACTG
